>Addgene plasmid #204572 | phAG-MCL-CDK5RAP3 W269A W294A W312A | addgene full sequence | sequence record 403940 | Addgene NGS Result
ATGGTGAGCGTGATCAAGCCCGAGATGAAGATCAAGCTGTGCATGAGGGGCACCGTGAACGGCCACAACT
TCGTGATCGAGGGCGAGGGCAAGGGCAACCCCTACGAGGGCACCCAGATCCTGGACCTGAACGTGACCGA
GGGCGCCCCCCTGCCCTTCGCCTACGACATCCTGACCACCGTGTTCCAGTACGGCAACAGGGCCTTCACC
AAGTACCCCGCCGACATCCAGGACTACTTCAAGCAGACCTTCCCCGAGGGCTACCACTGGGAGAGGAGCA
TGACCTACGAGGACCAGGGCATCTGCACCGCCACCAGCAACATCAGCATGAGGGGCGACTGCTTCTTCTA
CGACATCAGGTTCGACGGCGTGAACTTCCCCCCCAACGGCCCCGTGATGCAGAAGAAGACCCTGAAGTGG
GAGCCCAGCACCGAGAAGATGTACGTGAGGGACGGCGTGCTGAAGGGCGACGTGAACATGGCCCTGCTGC
TGGAGGGCGGCGGCCACTACAGGTGCGACTTCAAGACCACCTACAAGGCCAAGAAGGACGTGAGGCTGCC
CGACTACCACTTCGTGGACCACAGGATCGAGATCCTGAAGCACGACAAGGACTACAACAAGGTGAAGCTG
TACGAGAACGCCGTGGCCAGGTACAGCATGCTGCCCAGCCAGGCCAAGACCGGTAATTCCGCTGACGGCG
GCGGAGGATCGGGTGGTAGTGGTGGTTCAGGAGGAGGATCGACCCAAGGAGGATCCATGGAGGACCATCA
GCACGTGCCCATCGACATCCAGACCAGCAAGCTGCTCGATTGGCTGGTGGACAGAAGGCACTGCAGCCTG
AAATGGCAGAGTCTGGTGCTGACGATCCGCGAGAAGATCAATGCTGCCATCCAGGACATGCCAGAGAGCG
AAGAGATCGCCCAGCTGCTGTCTGGGTCCTACATTCACTACTTTCACTGCCTAAGAATCCTGGACCTTCT
CAAAGGCACAGAGGCCTCCACGAAGAATATTTTTGGCCGATACTCTTCACAGCGGATGAAGGATTGGCAG
GAGATTATAGCTCTGTATGAGAAGGACAACACCTACTTAGTGGAACTCTCTAGCCTCCTGGTTCGGAATG
TCAACTATGAGATCCCCTCACTGAAGAAGCAGATTGCCAAGTGCCAGCAGCTGCAGCAAGAATACAGCCG
CAAGGAGGAGGAGTGCCAGGCAGGGGCTGCCGAGATGCGGGAGCAGTTCTACCACTCCTGCAAGCAGTAT
GGCATCACGGGCGAAAATGTCCGAGGAGAACTGCTGGCCCTGGTGAAGGACCTGCCGAGTCAGCTGGCTG
AGATTGGGGCAGCGGCTCAGCAGTCCCTGGGGGAAGCCATTGACGTGTACCAGGCGTCTGTGGGGTTTGT
GTGTGAGAGCCCCACAGAGCAGGTGTTGCCAATGCTGCGGTTCGTGCAGAAGCGGGGAAACTCAACGGTG
TACGAGTGGAGGACAGGGACAGAGCCCTCTGTGGTGGAACGACCCCACCTCGAGGAGCTTCCTGAGCAGG
TGGCAGAAGATGCGATTGACGCGGGCGACTTTGGGGTAGAGGCAGTGTCTGAGGGGACTGACTCTGGCAT
CTCTGCCGAGGCTGCTGGAATCGACGCGGGCATCTTCCCGGAATCAGATTCAAAGGATCCTGGAGGTGAT
GGGATAGACGCGGGAGACGATGCTGTTGCTTTGCAGATCACAGTGCTGGAAGCAGGAACCCAGGCTCCAG
AAGGTGTTGCCAGGGGCCCAGATGCCCTGACACTGCTTGAATACACTGAGACCCGGAATCAGTTCCTTGA
TGAGCTCATGGAGCTTGAGATCTTCTTAGCCCAGAGAGCAGTGGAGTTGAGTGAGGAGGCAGATGTCCTG
TCTGTGAGCCAGTTCCAGCTGGCTCCAGCCATCCTGCAGGGCCAGACCAAAGAGAAGATGGTTACCATGG
TGTCAGTGCTGGAGGATCTGATTGGCAAGCTTACCAGTCTTCAGCTGCAACACCTGTTTATGATCCTGGC
CTCACCAAGGTATGTGGACCGAGTGACTGAATTCCTCCAGCAAAAGCTGAAGCAGTCCCAGCTGCTGGCT
TTGAAGAAAGAGCTGATGGTGCAGAAGCAGCAGGAGGCACTTGAGGAGCAGGCGGCTCTGGAGCCTAAGC
TGGACCTGCTACTGGAGAAGACCAAGGAGCTGCAGAAGCTGATTGAAGCTGACATCTCCAAGAGGTACAG
CGGGCGCCCTGTGAACCTGATGGGAACCTCTCTGTGACTCGAGAACAAAGCTTGAATAAGCGGCCGCGAC
TCTAGATCATAATCAGCCATACCACATTTGTAGAGGTTTTACTTGCTTTAAAAAACCTCCCACACCTCCC
CCTGAACCTGAAACATAAAATGAATGCAATTGTTGTTGTTAACTTGTTTATTGCAGCTTATAATGGTTAC
AAATAAAGCAATAGCATCACAAATTTCACAAATAAAGCATTTTTTTCACTGCATTCTAGTTGTGGTTTGT
CCAAACTCATCAATGTATCTTAAGGCGTAAATTGTAAGCGTTAATATTTTGTTAAAATTCGCGTTAAATT
TTTGTTAAATCAGCTCATTTTTTAACCAATAGGCCGAAATCGGCAAAATCCCTTATAAATCAAAAGAATA
GACCGAGATAGGGT
[37 nt withheld, positions 2675-2711]
AAAGAACGTGGACTCCAACGTCAAAGG
[49 nt withheld, positions 2739-2787]
T
[91 nt withheld, positions 2789-2879]
G
[124 nt withheld, positions 2881-3004]
CAGGTGGCACTTTTCGGGGAAATGTGCGCGGAACCCCTATTTGTTTATTTTTCTAAATACATTCAAATAT
GTATCCGCTCATGAGACAATAACCCTGATAAATGCTTCAATAATATTGAAAAAGGAAGAGTCCTGAGGCG
GAAAGAACCAGCTGTGGAATGTGTGTCAGTTAGGGTGTGGAAAGTCCCCAGGCTCCCCAGCAGGCAGAAG
TATGCAAAGCATGCATCTCAATTAGTCAGCAACCAGGTGTGGAAAGTCCCCAGGCTCCCCAGCAGGCAGA
AGTATGCAAAGCATGCATCTCAATTAGTCAGCAACCATAGTCCCGCCCCTAACTCCGCCCATCCCGCCCC
TAACTCCGCCCAGTTCCGCCCATTCTCCGCCCCATGGCTGACTAATTTTTTTTATTTATGCAGAGGCCGA
GGCCGCCTCGGCCTCTGAGCTATTCCAGAAGTAGTGAGGAGGCTTTTTTGGAGGCCTAGGCTTTTGCAAA
GATCATCAAGAGACAGGATGAGGATCGTTTCGCATGATTGAACAAGATGGATTGCACGCAGGTTCTCCGG
CCGCTTGGGTGGAGAGGCTATTCGGCTATGACTGGGCACAACAGACAATCGGCTGCTCTGATGCCGCCGT
GTTCCGGCTGTCAGCGCAGGGGCGCCCGGTTCTTTTTGTCAAGACCGACCTGTCCGGTGCCCTGAATGAA
CTGCAAGACGAGGCAGCGCGGCTATCGTGGCTGGCCACGACGGGCGTTCCTTGCGCAGCTGTGCTCGACG
TTGTCACTGAAGCGGGAAGGGACTGGCTGCTATTGGGCGAAGTGCCGGGGCAGGATCTCCTGTCATCTCA
CCTTGCTCCTGCCGAGAAAGTATCCATCATGGCTGATGCAATGCGGCGGCTGCATACGCTTGATCCGGCT
ACCTGCCCATTCGACCACCAAGCGAAACATCGCATCGAGCGAGCACGTACTCGGATGGAAGCCGGTCTTG
TCGATCAGGATGATCTGGACGAAGAGCATCAGGGGCTCGCGCCAGCCGAACTGTTCGCCAGGCTCAAGGC
GAGCATGCCCGACGGCGAGGATCTCGTCGTGACCCATGGCGATGCCTGCTTGCCGAATATCATGGTGGAA
AATGGCCGCTTTTCTGGATTCATCGACTGTGGCCGGCTGGGTGTGGCGGACCGCTATCAGGACATAGCGT
TGGCTACCCGTGATATTGCTGAAGAGCTTGGCGGCGAATGGGCTGACCGCTTCCTCGTGCTTTACGGTAT
CGCCGCTCCCGATTCGCAGCGCATCGCCTTCTATCGCCTTCTTGACGAGTTCTTCTGAGCGGGACTCTGG
GGTTCGAAATGACCGACCAAGCGACGCCCAACCTGCCATCACGAGATTTCGATTCCACCGCCGCCTTCTA
TGAAAGGTTGGGCTTCGGAATCGTTTTCCGGGACGCCGGCTGGATGATCCTCCAGCGCGGGGATCTCATG
CTGGAGTTCTTCGCCCACCCTAGGGGGAGGCTAACTGAAACACGGAAGGAGACAATACCGGAAGGAACCC
GCGCTATGACGGCAATAAAAAGACAGAATAAAACGCACGGTGTTGGGTCGTTTGTTCATAAACGCGGGGT
TCGGTCCCAGGGCTGGCACTCTGTCGATACCCCACCGAGACCCCATTGGGGCCAATACGCCCGCGTTTCT
TCCTTTTCCCCACCCCACCCCCCAAGTTCGGGTGAAGGCCCAGGGCTCGCAGCCAACGTCGGGGCGGCAG
GCCCTGCCATAGCCTCAGGTTACTCATATATACTTTAGATTGATTTAAAACTTCATTTTTAATTTAAAAG
GATCTAGGTGAAGATCCTTTTTGATAATCTCATGACCAAAATCCCTTAACGTGAGTTTTCGTTCCACTGA
GCGTCAGACCCCGTAGAAAAGATCAAAGGATCTTCTTGAGATCCTTTTTTTCTGCGCGTAATCTGCTGCT
TGCAAACAAAAAAACCACCGCTACCAGCGGTGGTTTGTTTGCCGGATCAAGAGCTACCAACTCTTTTTCC
GAAGGTAACTGGCTTCAGCAGAGCGCAGATACCAAATACTGTTCTTCTAGTGTAGCCGTAGTTAGGCCAC
CACTTCAAGAACTCTGTAGCACCGCCTACATACCTCGCTCTGCTAATCCTGTTACCAGTGGCTGCTGCCA
GTGGCGATAAGTCGTGTCTTACCGGGTTGGACTCAAGACGATAGTTACCGGATAAGGCGCAGCGGTCGGG
CTGAACGGGGGGTTCGTGCACACAGCCCAGTTTGGAGCGAACGACCTACACCGAACTGAGATACCTACAG
CGTGAGCTATGAGAAAGCGCCACGCTTCCCGAAGGGAGAAAGGCGGACAGGTATCCGGTAAGCGGCAGGG
TCGGAACAGGAGAGCGCACGAGGGAGCTTCCAGGGGGAAACGCCTGGTATCTTTATAGTCCTGTCGGGTT
TCGCCACCTCTGACTTGAGCGTCGATTTTTGTGATGCTCGTCAGGGGGGCGGAGCCTATGGAAAAACGCC
AGCAACGCGGCCTTTTTACGGTTCCTGGCCTTTTGCTGGCCTTTTGCTCACATGTTCTTTCCTGCGTTAT
CCCCTGATTCTGTGGATAACCGTATTACCGCCATGCATTAGTTATTAATAGTAATCAATTACGGGGTCAT
TAGTTCATAGCCCATATATGGAGTTCCGCGTTACATAACTTACGGTAAATGGCCCGCCTGGCTGACCGCC
CAACGACCCCCGCCCATTGACGTCAATAATGACGTATGTTCCCATAGTAACGCCAATAGGGACTTTCCAT
TGACGTCAATGGGTGGAGTATTTACGGTAAACTGCCCACTTGGCAGTACATCAAGTGTATCATATGCCAA
GTACGCCCCCTATTGACGTCAATGACGGTAAATGGCCCGCCTGGCATTATGCCCAGTACATGACCTTATG
GGACTTTCCTACTTGGCAGTACATCTACGTATTAGTCATCGCTATTACCATGGTGATGCGGTTTTGGCAG
TACATCAATGGGCGTGGATAGCGGTTTGACTCACGGGGATTTCCAAGTCTCCACCCCATTGACGTCAATG
GGAGTTTGTTTTGGCACCAAAATCAACGGGACTTTCCAAAATGTCGTAACAACTCCGCCCCATTGACGCA
AATGGGCGGTAGGCGTGTACGGTGGGAGGTCTATATAAGCAGAGCTGGTTTAGTGAACCGTCAGATCCGC
TAGCATTGCCACC
Features (pLannotate 1.2.2; 14 found; start..end, strand, type, name):
      7..678     +  CDS            AzamiGreen: AzamiGreen is a basic (constitutively fluorescent) green fluorescent protein published in 2003, derived from Galaxea fascicularis. It has low acid sensitivity.
    757..2274    +  CDS            CDK5RAP3: CK5P3_HUMAN - Also known as IC53 From Homo sapiens (Human).
   2315..2398    +  CDS            large T antigen (fragment): large T antigen from SV40 (simian virus 40)
   2421..2542    +  polyA_signal   SV40 poly(A) signal: SV40 polyadenylation signal
   2576..3004    -  rep_origin     f1 ori (sequence partly withheld): f1 bacteriophage origin of replication; arrow indicates direction of (+) strand synthesis
   3031..3135    +  promoter       AmpR promoter: bla
   3137..3494    +  promoter       SV40 promoter: SV40 enhancer and early promoter
   3528..4322    +  CDS            NeoR/KanR: aminoglycoside phosphotransferase from Tn5; aph(3')-II (or nptII); confers resistance to neomycin, kanamycin, and G418 (Geneticin®)
   4343..4495    +  CDS            ble (fragment): BLE_KLEPN - Experimental evidence at protein level: Swiss-Prot protein existence level 1. Binding protein with a strong affinity to the bleomycin family of antibiotics. Binds to CL990; an antimitotic-antibiotic compound. From Klebsiella pneumoniae.
   4554..4601    +  polyA_signal   HSV TK poly(A) signal: herpes simplex virus thymidine kinase polyadenylation signal (Cole and Stacy, 1985)
   4692..4708    -  polyA_signal   bGH poly(A) signal (fragment): bovine growth hormone polyadenylation signal
   4930..5518    +  rep_origin     ori: high-copy-number ColE1/pMB1/pBR322/pUC origin of replication
   5693..5996    +  enhancer       CMV enhancer: human cytomegalovirus immediate early enhancer
   5997..6200    +  promoter       CMV promoter: human cytomegalovirus (CMV) immediate early promoter
