[The description below was written by a language model from this plasmid's Addgene catalogue record and pLannotate feature annotations shown in this document.]
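Description:
phAG-MCL-CDK5RAP3 W269A W294A W312A is a mammalian expression plasmid of about 6.2 kb, built on the phAG-MCL backbone, that produces human CDK5RAP3 fused at its N-terminus to Azami Green (hAG), a constitutively fluorescent green protein derived from the coral Galaxea fascicularis. The CMV immediate-early enhancer and promoter sit directly upstream of the Azami Green coding sequence on the circular map. This is followed, after a short linker region, by the CDK5RAP3 open reading frame and an SV40 polyadenylation signal. The insert carries three tryptophan-to-alanine substitutions (W269A, W294A, W312A). The record does not say what these changes do functionally. The catalogue's Entrez Gene field lists AMY2A, which does not match the insert name or the annotated CDS and appears to be a database mislinkage.

The plasmid replicates in E. coli from a high-copy ColE1/pUC-type origin and also carries an f1 origin for single-stranded DNA production. A single Tn5 NeoR/KanR cassette serves for selection in both hosts. A bacterial bla-type promoter drives it for kanamycin resistance in bacteria, and the SV40 enhancer/early promoter drives it for G418 selection in mammalian cells, with the HSV TK polyadenylation signal terminating the transcript. The small large T antigen, ble and bGH poly(A) fragments in the feature table are partial matches that probably reflect backbone remnants rather than functional elements.

The construct is intended for expressing fluorescently tagged mutant CDK5RAP3 in mammalian cells. It was deposited with a study of the UFM1 conjugation system and its role in ER-phagy, where it would presumably be compared with the wild-type protein.
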