Addgene plasmid #204572: phAG-MCL-CDK5RAP3 W269A W294A W312A
Purpose: Expresses hAG-tagged CDK5RAP3 W269A W294A W312A in mammalian cells
Depositing lab: Masaaki Komatsu. Depositing organization: Juntendo University. Publication: The UFM1 system regulates ER-phagy through the ufmylation of CYB5R3. Ishimura R, El-Gowily AH, Noshiro D, Komatsu-Hirota S, Ono Y, Shindo M, Hatta T, Abe M, Uemura T, Lee-Okada HC, Mohamed TM, Yokomizo T, Ueno T, Sakimura K, Natsume T, Sorimachi H, Inada T, Waguri S, Noda NN, Komatsu M. Nat Commun. 2022 Dec 21;13(1):7857. doi: 10.1038/s41467-022-35501-0. PubMed 36543799.
Backbone
  Vector backbone: phAG-MCL
  Vector type: Mammalian Expression
Growth in bacteria
  Bacterial resistance: Kanamycin, 50 μg/mL
  Growth temperature: 37°C
  Growth strain: DH5alpha
  Copy number: High Copy
Gene/Insert
  Gene/Insert name: CDK5RAP3
  Species: H. sapiens (human)
  Mutation: W269A W294A W312A
  Entrez Gene: AMY2A (a.k.a. AMY2, PA)
  Cloning method: Restriction Enzyme; 5′ cloning site Unknown (unknown if destroyed); 3′ cloning site Unknown (unknown if destroyed)
Terms and licenses: Academic/Nonprofit Terms; Industry Terms: Not Available to Industry
How to cite: phAG-MCL-CDK5RAP3 W269A W294A W312A was a gift from Masaaki Komatsu (Addgene plasmid # 204572 ; http://n2t.net/addgene:204572 ; RRID:Addgene_204572)
